Addgene plasmid #39857: pCMV6 BDNF
Depositing lab: Yves-Alain Barde. Depositing organization: University of Basel. Publication: Regional distribution of brain-derived neurotrophic factor mRNA in the adult mouse brain. Hofer M, Pagliusi SR, Hohn A, Leibrock J, Barde YA. EMBO J. 1990 Aug;9(8):2459-64. PubMed 2369898.
Backbone
  Vector backbone: pCMV6-XL3
  Backbone manufacturer: Origene
  Backbone size w/o insert (bp): 4700
  Vector type: Mammalian Expression
Growth in bacteria
  Bacterial resistance: Ampicillin, 100 μg/mL
  Growth temperature: 37°C
  Growth strain: DH5alpha
  Copy number: High Copy
Gene/Insert
  Gene/Insert name: BDNF
  Species: M. musculus (mouse)
  Insert size (bp): 750
  GenBank ID: X55573
  Entrez Gene: Bdnf
  Promoter: CMV
  Cloning method: Restriction Enzyme; 5′ cloning site XbaI (unknown if destroyed); 3′ cloning site XbaI (unknown if destroyed)
  Sequencing primers: 5′ CMV-F; 3′ T3
Terms and licenses: Academic/Nonprofit Terms; Industry Terms: Not Available to Industry
How to cite: pCMV6 BDNF was a gift from Yves-Alain Barde (Addgene plasmid # 39857 ; http://n2t.net/addgene:39857 ; RRID:Addgene_39857)
