[The description below was written by a language model from this plasmid's Addgene catalogue record and pLannotate feature annotations shown in this document.]
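Description:
pCMV6 BDNF is a mammalian expression plasmid built on the commercial pCMV6-XL3 backbone and carrying the mouse brain-derived neurotrophic factor (Bdnf) coding sequence. It is propagated in E. coli as a high-copy plasmid through a ColE1/pUC-type origin and selected with ampicillin via the β-lactamase gene and its native promoter. An f1 phage origin is also present, which in principle allows single-stranded DNA production. The full sequence record is about 5.4 kb, consistent with a roughly 4.7 kb backbone plus an insert of about 750 bp.

The expression cassette consists of the human cytomegalovirus immediate early enhancer and promoter, a short stretch of polylinker, the Bdnf open reading frame, a further polylinker remnant, and the human growth hormone polyadenylation signal. The annotated coding sequence matches the mouse BDNF precursor, so transfected cells should produce the pro-form, which would enter the secretory pathway and be processed to mature neurotrophin. No epitope tag or reporter is annotated. The insert was placed by restriction cloning at XbaI on both sides; the feature table shows it in the sense orientation relative to CMV. Downstream lies an SV40 enhancer/early promoter region, which drives no annotated mammalian selection marker, so the plasmid appears suited to transient rather than selected stable expression. Remaining elements (T7 promoter, lac promoter and operator, CAP site, lacZα and lacI fragments) are vestiges of the cloning backbone.

The record supports use for strong constitutive expression of untagged mouse BDNF in mammalian cells. The associated publication concerns the distribution of BDNF mRNA in adult mouse brain, but no specific application of this plasmid is stated.
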