Features (pLannotate 1.2.2; 17 found; start..end, strand, type, name):
    234..822     -  rep_origin     ori: high-copy-number ColE1/pMB1/pBR322/pUC origin of replication
    993..1853    -  CDS            AmpR: β-lactamase; bla; confers resistance to ampicillin, carbenicillin, and related antibiotics
   1854..1958    -  promoter       AmpR promoter: bla
   1985..2413    +  rep_origin     f1 ori (sequence partly withheld): f1 bacteriophage origin of replication; arrow indicates direction of (+) strand synthesis
   2444..2598    -  CDS            lacZα (fragment): LacZα fragment of β-galactosidase; lacZ fragment
   2758..3137    +  enhancer       CMV enhancer: human cytomegalovirus immediate early enhancer
   3139..3338    +  promoter       CMV promoter: human cytomegalovirus (CMV) immediate early promoter
   3359..3391    +  misc_feature   MCS (fragment): pUC18/19 multiple cloning site
   3391..4137    +  CDS            Bdnf: BDNF_MOUSE - Experimental evidence at protein level: Swiss-Prot protein existence level 1. [BDNF precursor form]: Important signaling molecule that activates signaling cascades downstream of NTRK2 (PubMed:27457814). Activates signaling cascades via the heterodimeric receptor formed by NGFR and SORCS2 (PubMed:24908487, PubMed:29909994). Signaling via NGFR and SORCS2 plays a role in synaptic plasticity and long-term depression (LTD) (PubMed:27457814). Binding to NGFR and SORCS2 promotes neuronal apoptosis (PubMed:24908487). Promotes neuronal growth cone collapse (PubMed:24908487, PubMed:27457814
   4147..4165    -  misc_feature   MCS (fragment): pUC18/19 multiple cloning site
   4166..4788    +  polyA_signal   hGH poly(A) signal: human growth hormone polyadenylation signal
   4817..5146    +  promoter       SV40 promoter: SV40 enhancer and early promoter
   5185..5203    -  promoter       T7 promoter: promoter for bacteriophage T7 RNA polymerase
   5241..5257    -  protein_bind   lac operator: The lac repressor binds to the lac operator to inhibit transcription in E. coli. This inhibition can be relieved by adding lactose or isopropyl-β-D-thiogalactopyranoside (IPTG). lac repressor encoded by lacI
   5265..5295    -  promoter       lac promoter: promoter for the E. coli lac operon
   5310..5331    -  protein_bind   CAP binding site: CAP binding activates transcription in the presence of cAMP. E. coli catabolite activator protein
   5344..51      -  CDS            lacI (fragment) (across the origin): lac repressor; lacI; The lac repressor binds to the lac operator to inhibit transcription in E. coli. This inhibition can be relieved by adding lactose or isopropyl-β-D-thiogalactopyranoside (IPTG).
>Addgene plasmid #39857 | pCMV6 BDNF | addgene full sequence | sequence record 139198 | Addgene NGS result
CATTAATGAATCGGCCAACGCGCGGGGAGAGGCGGTTTGCGTATTGGGCGCTCTTCCGCTTCCTCGCTCA
CTGACTCGCTGCGCTCGGTCGTTCGGCTGCGGCGAGCGGTATCAGCTCACTCAAAGGCGGTAATACGGTT
ATCCACAGAATCAGGGGATAACGCAGGAAAGAACATGTGAGCAAAAGGCCAGCAAAAGGCCAGGAACCGT
AAAAAGGCCGCGTTGCTGGCGTTTTTCCATAGGCTCCGCCCCCCTGACGAGCATCACAAAAATCGACGCT
CAAGTCAGAGGTGGCGAAACCCGACAGGACTATAAAGATACCAGGCGTTTCCCCCTGGAAGCTCCCTCGT
GCGCTCTCCTGTTCCGACCCTGCCGCTTACCGGATACCTGTCCGCCTTTCTCCCTTCGGGAAGCGTGGCG
CTTTCTCATAGCTCACGCTGTAGGTATCTCAGTTCGGTGTAGGTCGTTCGCTCCAAGCTGGGCTGTGTGC
ACGAACCCCCCGTTCAGCCCGACCGCTGCGCCTTATCCGGTAACTATCGTCTTGAGTCCAACCCGGTAAG
ACACGACTTATCGCCACTGGCAGCAGCCACTGGTAACAGGATTAGCAGAGCGAGGTATGTAGGCGGTGCT
ACAGAGTTCTTGAAGTGGTGGCCTAACTACGGCTACACTAGAAGAACAGTATTTGGTATCTGCGCTCTGC
TGAAGCCAGTTACCTTCGGAAAAAGAGTTGGTAGCTCTTGATCCGGCAAACAAACCACCGCTGGTAGCGG
TGGTTTTTTTGTTTGCAAGCAGCAGATTACGCGCAGAAAAAAAGGATCTCAAGAAGATCCTTTGATCTTT
TCTACGGGGTCTGACGCTCAGTGGAACGAAAACTCACGTTAAGGGATTTTGGTCATGAGATTATCAAAAA
GGATCTTCACCTAGATCCTTTTAAATTAAAAATGAAGTTTTAAATCAATCTAAAGTATATATGAGTAAAC
TTGGTCTGACAGTTACCAATGCTTAATCAGTGAGGCACCTATCTCAGCGATCTGTCTATTTCGTTCATCC
ATAGTTGCCTGACTCCCCGTCGTGTAGATAACTACGATACGGGAGGGCTTACCATCTGGCCCCAGTGCTG
CAATGATACCGCGAGACCCACGCTCACCGGCTCCAGATTTATCAGCAATAAACCAGCCAGCCGGAAGGGC
CGAGCGCAGAAGTGGTCCTGCAACTTTATCCGCCTCCATCCAGTCTATTAATTGTTGCCGGGAAGCTAGA
GTAAGTAGTTCGCCAGTTAATAGTTTGCGCAACGTTGTTGCCATTGCTACAGGCATCGTGGTGTCACGCT
CGTCGTTTGGTATGGCTTCATTCAGCTCCGGTTCCCAACGATCAAGGCGAGTTACATGATCCCCCATGTT
GTGCAAAAAAGCGGTTAGCTCCTTCGGTCCTCCGATCGTTGTCAGAAGTAAGTTGGCCGCAGTGTTATCA
CTCATGGTTATGGCAGCACTGCATAATTCTCTTACTGTCATGCCATCCGTAAGATGCTTTTCTGTGACTG
GTGAGTACTCAACCAAGTCATTCTGAGAATAGTGTATGCGGCGACCGAGTTGCTCTTGCCCGGCGTCAAT
ACGGGATAATACCGCGCCACATAGCAGAACTTTAAAAGTGCTCATCATTGGAAAACGTTCTTCGGGGCGA
AAACTCTCAAGGATCTTACCGCTGTTGAGATCCAGTTCGATGTAACCCACTCGTGCACCCAACTGATCTT
CAGCATCTTTTACTTTCACCAGCGTTTCTGGGTGAGCAAAAACAGGAAGGCAAAATGCCGCAAAAAAGGG
AATAAGGGCGACACGGAAATGTTGAATACTCATACTCTTCCTTTTTCAATATTATTGAAGCATTTATCAG
GGTTATTGTCTCATGAGCGGATACATATTTGAATGTATTTAGAAAAATAAACAAATAGGGGTTCCGCGCA
CATTTCCCCGAAAAGTGCCACCTG
[124 nt withheld, positions 1985-2108]
C
[91 nt withheld, positions 2110-2200]
A
[49 nt withheld, positions 2202-2250]
CCTTTGACGTTGGAGTCCACGTTCTTT
[37 nt withheld, positions 2278-2314]
ACCCTATCTCGGTCTATTCTTTTGATTTATAAGGGATTTTGCCGATTTCGGCCTATTGGTTAAAAAATGA
GCTGATTTAACAAAAATTTAACGCGAATTTTAACAAAATATTAACGCTTACAATTTCCATTCGCCATTCA
GGCTGCGCAACTGTTGGGAAGGGCGATCGGTGCGGGCCTCTTCGCTATTACGCCAGCTGGCGAAAGGGGG
ATGTGCTGCAAGGCGATTAAGTTGGGTAACGCCAGGGTTTTCCCAGTCACGACGTTGTAAAACGACGGCC
AGTGCCAAGCTGATCTATACATTGAATCAATATTGGCAATTAGCCATATTAGTCATTGGTTATATAGCAT
AAATCAATATTGGCTATTGGCCATTGCATACGTTGTATCTATATCATAATATGTACATTTATATTGGCTC
ATGTCCAATATGACCGCCATGTTGACATTGATTATTGACTAGTTATTAATAGTAATCAATTACGGGGTCA
TTAGTTCATAGCCCATATATGGAGTTCCGCGTTACATAACTTACGGTAAATGGCCCGCCTGGCTGACCGC
CCAACGACCCCCGCCCATTGACGTCAATAATGACGTATGTTCCCATAGTAACGCCAATAGGGACTTTCCA
TTGACGTCAATGGGTGGAGTATTTACGGTAAACTGCCCACTTGGCAGTACATCAAGTGTATCATATGCCA
AGTCCGCCCCCTATTGACGTCAATGACGGTAAATGGCCCGCCTGGCATTATGCCCAGTACATGACCTTAC
GGGACTTTCCTACTTGGCAGTACATCTACGTATTAGTCATCGCTATTACCATGGTGATGCGGTTTTGGCA
GTACACCAATGGGCGTGGATAGCGGTTTGACTCACGGGGATTTCCAAGTCTCCACCCCATTGACGTCAAT
GGGAGTTTGTTTTGGCACCAAAATCAACGGGACTTTCCAAAATGTCGTAATAACCCCGCCCCGTTGACGC
AAATGGGCGGTAGGCGTGTACGGTGGGAGGTCTATATAAGCAGAGCTCGTTTAGTGAACCGTCAGAATTC
GAGCTCGGTACCCGGGGATCCTCTAGATGACCATCCTTTTCCTTACTATGGTTATTTCATACTTCGGTTG
CATGAAGGCGGCGCCCATGAAAGAAGTAAACGTCCACGGACAAGGCAACTTGGCCTACCCAGGTGTGCGG
ACCCATGGGACTCTGGAGAGCGTGAATGGGCCCAGGGCAGGTTCGAGAGGTCTGACGACGACATCACTGG
CTGACACTTTTGAGCACGTCATCGAAGAGCTGCTGGATGAGGACCAGAAGGTTCGGCCCAACGAAGAAAA
CCATAAGGACGCGGACTTGTACACTTCCCGGGTGATGCTCAGCAGTCAAGTGCCTTTGGAGCCTCCTCTA
CTCTTTCTGCTGGAGGAATACAAAAATTACCTGGATGCCGCAAACATGTCTATGAGGGTTCGGCGCCACT
CCGACCCTGCCCGCCGTGGGGAGCTGAGCGTGTGTGACAGTATTAGCGAGTGGGTCACAGCGGCAGATAA
AAAGACTGCAGTGGACATGTCTGGCGGGACGGTCACAGTCCTAGAGAAAGTCCCGGTATCCAAAGGCCAA
CTGAAGCAGTATTTCTACGAGACCAAGTGTAATCCCATGGGTTACACCAAGGAAGGCTGCAGGGGCATAG
ACAAAAGGCACTGGAACTCGCAATGCCGAACTACCCAATCGTATGTTCGGGCCCTTACTATGGATAGCAA
AAAGAGAATTGGCTGGCGATTCATAAGGATAGACACTTCCTGTGTATGTACACTGACCATTAAGAGGGGA
AGATAGTCTAGAGTCGACTCTAGAGGATCCCGGGTGGCATCCCTGTGACCCCTCCCCAGTGCCTCTCCTG
GCCCTGGAAGTTGCCACTCCAGTGCCCACCAGCCTTGTCCTAATAAAATTAAGTTGCATCATTTTGTCTG
ACTAGGTGTCCTTCTATAATATTATGGGGTGGAGGGGGGTGGTATGGAGCAAGGGGCAAGTTGGGAAGAC
AACCTGTAGGGCCTGCGGGGTCTATTGGGAACCAAGCTGGAGTGCAGTGGCACAATCTTGGCTCACTGCA
ATCTCCGCCTCCTGGGTTCAAGCGATTCTCCTGCCTCAGCCTCCCGAGTTGTTGGGATTCCAGGCATGCA
TGACCAGGCTCAGCTAATTTTTGTTTTTTTGGTAGAGACGGGGTTTCACCATATTGGCCAGGCTGGTCTC
CAACTCCTAATCTCAGGTGATCTACCCACCTTGGCCTCCCAAATTGCTGGGATTACAGGCGTGAACCACT
GCTCCCTTCCCTGTCCTTCTGATTTTAAAATAACTATACCAGCAGGAGGACGTCCAGACACAGCATAGGC
TACCTGGCCATGCCCAACCGGTGGGACATTTGAGTTGCTTGCTTGGCACTGTCCTCTCATGCGTTGGGTC
CACTCAGTAGATGCCTGTTGAATTGGGTACGCGGCCAGCTTGGCTGTGGAATGTGTGTCAGTTAGGGTGT
GGAAAGTCCCCAGGCTCCCCAGCAGGCAGAAGTATGCAAAGCATGCATCTCAATTAGTCAGCAACCAGGT
GTGGAAAGTCCCCAGGCTCCCCAGCAGGCAGAAGTATGCAAAGCATGCATCTCAATTAGTCAGCAACCAT
AGTCCCGCCCCTAACTCCGCCCATCCCGCCCCTAACTCCGCCCAGTTCCGCCCATTCTCCGCCCCATGGC
TGACTAATTTTTTTTATTTATGCAGAGGCCGAGGCCGCCTCGGCCTCTGAGCTATTCCAGAAGTAGTGAG
GAGGCTTTTTTGGAGGCCTAGGCTTTTGCAAAAAGCTCCTCGAGGAACTGAAAAACCAGAAAGTTAATTC
CCTATAGTGAGTCGTATTAAATTCGTAATCATGTCATAGCTGTTTCCTGTGTGAAATTGTTATCCGCTCA
CAATTCCACACAACATACGAGCCGGAAGCATAAAGTGTAAAGCCTGGGGTGCCTAATGAGTGAGCTAACT
CACATTAATTGCGTTGCGCTCACTGCCCGCTTTCCAGTCGGGAAACCTGTCGTGCCAGCTG
