>Addgene plasmid #39857 | pCMV6 BDNF | addgene partial sequence | sequence record 51217 | CMV-F 5'-CGCAAATGGGCGGTAGGCGTG-3'
GAGCTCGTTTAGTGAACCGTCAGAATTCGAGCTCGGTACCCGGGGATCCTCTAGATGACCATCCTTTTCC
TTACTATGGTTATTTCATACTTCGGTTGCATGAAGGCGGCGCCCATGAAAGAAGTAAACGTCCACGGACA
AGGCAACTTGGCCTACCCAGGTGTGCGGACCCATGGGACTCTGGAGAGCGTGAATGGGCCCAGGGCAGGT
TCGAGAGGTCTGACGACGACATCACTGGCTGACACTTTTGAGCACGTCATCGAAGAGCTGCTGGATGAGG
ACCAGAAGGTTCGGCCCAACGAAGAAAACCATAAGGACGCGGACTTGTACACTTCCCGGGTGATGCTCAG
CAGTCAAGTGCCTTTGGAGCCTCCTCTACTCTTTCTGCTGGAGGAATACAAAAATTACCTGGATGCCGCA
AACATGTCTATGAGGGTTCGGCGCCACTCCGACCCTGCCCGCCGTGGGGAGCTGAGCGTGTGTGACAGTA
TTAGCGAGTGGGTCACAGCGGCAGATAAAAAGACTGCAGTGGACATGTCTGGCGGGACGGTCACAGTCCT
AGAGAAAGTCCCGGTATCCAAAGGCCAACTGAAGCAGTATTTCTACGAGACCAAGTGTAATCCCATGGGT
TACACCAAGGAAGGCTGCAGGGGCATAGACAAAAGGCACTGGAACTCGCAATGCCGAACTACCCAATCGT
ATGTTCGGGCCCTTACTATGGATAGCAAAAAGAGAATTGGCTGGCGATTCATAAGGATAGACACTTCCTG
TGTATGTACACTGACCATTAAGAGGGGAAGATAGTCTAGAGTCGACTCTAGAGGATCCCGGGTGGCATCC
CTGTG
